Addgene plasmid #58215: pCMV G-CEPIA1er
Purpose: Green fluorescent indicator for calcium imaging in the endoplasmic reticulum
Depositing lab: Masamitsu Iino. Depositing organization: University of Tokyo, Graduate School of Medicine. Publication: Imaging intraorganellar Ca(2+) at subcellular resolution using CEPIA. Suzuki J, Kanemaru K, Ishii K, Ohkura M, Okubo Y, Iino M. Nat Commun. 2014 Jun 13;5:4153. doi: 10.1038/ncomms5153. PubMed 24923787.
Backbone
  Vector backbone: pCMV/myc/ER
  Backbone manufacturer: Invitrogen
  Backbone size w/o insert (bp): 4819
  Total vector size (bp): 6299
  Modifications to backbone: None.
  Vector type: Mammalian Expression
  Selectable markers: Neomycin (select with G418)
Growth in bacteria
  Bacterial resistance: Ampicillin, 100 μg/mL
  Growth temperature: 37°C
  Growth strain: Stbl3
  Copy number: High Copy
Gene/Insert
  Gene/Insert name: G-CEPIA1er (alt name: green fluorescent calcium-measuring organelle-entrapped protein indicator for the endoplasmic reticulum)
  Species: Synthetic
  Insert size (bp): 1480
  Mutation: G-GECO1.1 E299D M304L D328N N345K F360W G369S E372D V395E D401E
  Promoter: CMV
  Tag / fusion protein: myc (C terminal on insert)
  Cloning method: Restriction Enzyme; 5′ cloning site None (not destroyed); 3′ cloning site XbaI (not destroyed)
  Sequencing primers: 5′ cgcaaatgggcggtaggcgtg; 3′ tagaaggcacagtcgagg
Terms and licenses: Academic/Nonprofit Terms; Industry Terms: Not Available to Industry
How to cite: pCMV G-CEPIA1er was a gift from Masamitsu Iino (Addgene plasmid # 58215 ; http://n2t.net/addgene:58215 ; RRID:Addgene_58215)
