[The description below was written by a language model from this plasmid's Addgene catalogue record and pLannotate feature annotations shown in this document.]
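Description:
pCMV G-CEPIA1er is a mammalian expression plasmid built on the unmodified Invitrogen pCMV/myc/ER backbone, with a total size of about 6.3 kb. It encodes a green fluorescent, genetically encoded calcium indicator targeted to the endoplasmic reticulum. In bacteria it is maintained as a high-copy plasmid through a ColE1/pUC-type origin and selected with ampicillin via the β-lactamase gene. An f1 origin is also present. For mammalian cells, an SV40 early promoter drives a neomycin phosphotransferase cassette ending in an SV40 polyadenylation signal, which allows G418 selection of stable transfectants. The short "ble" fragment annotated just after NeoR is probably residual Tn5-derived sequence rather than a functional marker.

The expression cassette uses the human CMV immediate-early enhancer and promoter and ends with the bovine growth hormone poly(A) signal. The open reading frame begins with a modified mouse immunoglobulin heavy-chain signal sequence, which directs the protein into the secretory pathway. This is followed by the roughly 1.5 kb synthetic G-CEPIA1er insert and a C-terminal myc tag. The annotation software labels the sensor as a GCaMP6f fragment, reflecting its similarity to the GCaMP/GECO family. According to the record, however, it derives from G-GECO1.1 and carries nine substitutions (E299D, M304L, D328N, N345K, F360W, G369S, E372D, V395E and D401E). An ER retention motif is expected from this backbone family, but none is annotated in the feature table. The construct is used for transient or stable expression in mammalian cells to image calcium dynamics within the ER lumen by green fluorescence.
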