Features (pLannotate 1.2.2; 14 found; start..end, strand, type, name):
     52..428     +  enhancer       CMV enhancer: human cytomegalovirus immediate early enhancer
    430..633     +  promoter       CMV promoter: human cytomegalovirus (CMV) immediate early promoter
    696..834     +  sig_peptide    IgH signal sequence: modified signal sequence from the mouse immunoglobulin heavy chain variable region
    854..2103    +  CDS            GCaMP6f (fragment): improved fluorescent protein-based calcium sensor (Chen et al., 2013)
   2202..2409    +  polyA_signal   bGH poly(A) signal: bovine growth hormone polyadenylation signal
   2430..2451    +  promoter       SV40 promoter (fragment): SV40 enhancer and early promoter
   2472..2900    +  rep_origin     f1 ori (sequence partly withheld): f1 bacteriophage origin of replication; arrow indicates direction of (+) strand synthesis
   2914..3243    +  promoter       SV40 promoter: SV40 enhancer and early promoter
   3273..4063    +  CDS            NeoR/KanR (fragment): aminoglycoside phosphotransferase from Tn5; aph(3')-II (or nptII); confers resistance to neomycin, kanamycin, and G418 (Geneticin®)
   4084..4242    +  CDS            ble (fragment): BLE_KLEPN - Experimental evidence at protein level: Swiss-Prot protein existence level 1. Binding protein with a strong affinity to the bleomycin family of antibiotics. Binds to CL990; an antimitotic-antibiotic compound. From Klebsiella pneumoniae.
   4237..4358    +  polyA_signal   SV40 poly(A) signal: SV40 polyadenylation signal
   4562..5150    -  rep_origin     ori: high-copy-number ColE1/pMB1/pBR322/pUC origin of replication
   5321..6181    -  CDS            AmpR: β-lactamase; bla; confers resistance to ampicillin, carbenicillin, and related antibiotics
   6182..6286    -  promoter       AmpR promoter: bla
>Addgene plasmid #58215 | pCMV G-CEPIA1er | addgene full sequence | sequence record 222048 | Addgene NGS Result
AAAGTGCCACCTGACGTCAGATCGACGGATCGGGAGATCGGTACCGAATTCACATTGATTATTGAGTAGT
TATTAATAGTAATCAATTACGGGGTCATTAGTTCATAGCCCATATATGGAGTTCCGCGTTACATAACTTA
CGGTAAATGGCCCGCCTGGCTGACCGCCCAACGACCCCCGCCCATTGACGTCAATAATGACGTATGTTCC
CATAGTAACGCCAATAGGGACTTTCCATTGACGTCAATGGGTGGAGTATTTACGGTAAACTGCCCACTTG
GCAGTACATCAAGTGTATCATATGCCAAGTACGCCCCCTATTGACGTCAATGACGGTAAATGGCCCGCCT
GGCATTATGCCCAGTACATGACCTTATGGGACTTTCCTACTTGGCAGTACATCTACGGTTAGTCATCGCT
ATTACCATAGTGATGCGGTTTTGGCAGTACATCAATGGGCGTGGATAGCGGTTTGACTCACGGGGATTTC
CAAGTCTCCACCCCATTGACGTCAATGGGAGTTTGTTTTGGCACCAAAATCAACGGGACTTTCCAAAATG
TCGTAACAACTCCGCCCCATTGACGCAAATGGGCGGTAGGCGTGTACGGTGGGAGGTCTATATAAGCAGA
GCTTTCTGGCTAACTAGAGAACCCACTGCTTACTGGCACGTGGAAATTAATACGACGTGGCCACCATGGG
ATGGAGCTGTATCATCCTCTTCTTGGTAGCAACAGCTACAGGTAAGGGGTTAACAGTAGCAGGCTTGAGG
TCTGGACATATATATGGGTGACAATGACATCCACTTTGCCTTTCTCTCCACAGGCGCGCACTCCCAGGTC
CAACTGCAGGGATCCATGGTCGACTCTTCACGTCGTAAGTGGAATAAGACAGGTCACGCAGTCAGAGCTA
TAGGTCGGCTGAGCTCACTCGAGAACGTCTATATCAAGGCCGACGAGCAGAAGAACGGCATCAAGGCGTA
CTTCAAGATCCGCCACAACATCGAGGGCGGCGGCGTGCAGCTCGCCTACCACTACCAGCAGAACACCCCC
ATCGGCGACGGCCCCGTGCTGCTGCCCGACAACCACTACCTGAGCGTGCAGTCCATACTTTCGAAAGACC
CCAACGAGAAGCGCGATCACATGGTCCTGCTGGAGTTCGTGACCGCCGCCGGGATCACTCTCGGCATGGA
CGAGCTGTACAAGGGCGGTACCGGAGGGAGCATGGTGAGCAAGGGCGAGGAGCTGTTCACCGGGGTGGTG
CCCATCCAGGTCGAGCTGGACGGCGACGTAAACGGCCACAAGTTCAGCGTGTCCGGCGAGGGTGAGGGCG
ATGCCACCTACGGCAAGCTGACCCTGAAGTTCATCTGCACCACCGGCAAGCTGCCCGTGCCCTGGCCCAC
CCTCGTGACCACCCTGACCTACGGCGTGCAGTGCTTCAGCCGCTACCCCGACCACATGAAGCAGCACGAC
TTCTTCAAGTCCGCCATGCCCGAAGGCTACATCCAGGAGCGCACCATCTTCTTCAAGGACGACGGCAACT
ACAAGACCCGCGCCGAGGTGAAGTTCGAGGGCGACACCCTGGTGAACCGCATCGAGCTGAAGGGCATCGA
CTTCAAGGAGGACGGCAACATCCTGGGGCACAAGCTGGAGTACAACACGCGTGACCAACTGACTGAAGAG
CAGATCGCAGAATTTAAAGAGGCTTTCTCCCTATTTGACAAGGACGGGGATGGGACGATAACAACCAAGG
ATCTGGGGACGGTGCTGCGGTCTCTGGGGCAGAACCCCACAGAAGCAGAGCTCCAGGACATGATCAATGA
AGTAGATGCCGACGGTAATGGCACAATCGACTTCCCTGAGTTCCTGACAATGATGGCAAGAAAAATGAAA
GACACAGACAGTGAAGAAGAAATTCGCGAAGCGTTCCGTGTGTGGGATAAGGATGGCAATGGCTACATCT
CTGCAGCAGACCTTCGCCACGTGATGACAAACCTTGGAGAGAAGTTAACAGATGAAGAGGTTGATGAAAT
GATCAGGGAAGCAGATATCGATGGAGAAGGTCAGGTAAACTACGAAGAGTTTGTACAAATGATGACAGCG
AAGGCGGCCGCAGAACAAAAACTCATCTCAGAAGAGGATCTGAATGGGGCCGCAAGCGAGAAGGACGAGC
TGTAGTCTAGAAGCTCGCTGATCAGCCTCGACTGTGCCTTCTAGTTGCCAGCCATCTGTTGTTTGCCCCT
CCCCCGTGCCTTCCTTGACCCTGGAAGGTGCCACTCCCACTGTCCTTTCCTAATAAAATGAGGAAATTGC
ATCGCATTGTCTGAGTAGGTGTCATTCTATTCTGGGGGGTGGGGTGGGGCAGGACAGCAAGGGGGAGGAT
TGGGAAGACAATAGCAGGCATGCTGGGGATGGCCCGGGCTCTATGGCTTCTGAGGCGGAAAGAACCAGCT
GGGGCTCTAGGGGGTATCCCC
[124 nt withheld, positions 2472-2595]
C
[72 nt withheld, positions 2597-2668]
TCCCCCAAAAAACTTGATTA
[49 nt withheld, positions 2689-2737]
CCTTTGACGTTGGAGTCCACGTTCTTT
[37 nt withheld, positions 2765-2801]
ACCCTATCTCGGTCTATTCTTTTGATTTATAAGGGATTTTGCCGATTTCGGCCTATTGGTTAAAAAATGA
GCTGATTTAACAAAAATTTAACGCGAATTAATTCTGTGGAATGTGTGTCAGTTAGGGTGTGGAAAGTCCC
CAGGCTCCCCAGCAGGCAGAAGTATGCAAAGCATGCATCTCAATTAGTCAGCAACCAGGTGTGGAAAGTC
CCCAGGCTCCCCAGCAGGCAGAAGTATGCAAAGCATGCATCTCAATTAGTCAGCAACCATAGTCCCGCCC
CTAACTCCGCCCATCCCGCCCCTAACTCCGCCCAGTTCCGCCCATTCTCCGCCCCTAGGCTGACTAATTT
TTTTTATTTATGCAGAGGCCGAGGCCGCCTCTGCCTCTGAGCTATTCCAGAAGTAGTGAGGAGGCTTTTT
TGGAGGCCTAGGCTTTTGCAAAAAGCTCCCCCCCCGGGAGGTCCACAATGGTTGAACAAGATGGATTGCA
CGCAGGTTCTCCGGCCGCTTGGGTGGAGAGGCTATTCGGCTATGACTGGGCACAACAGACAATCGGCTGC
TCTGATGCCGCCGTGTTCCGGCTGTCAGCGCAGGGGCGCCCGGTTCTTTTTGTCAAGACCGACCTGTCCG
GTGCCCTGAATGAACTCCAGGACGAGGCAGCGCGGCTATCGTGGCTGGCCACGACGGGCGTTCCTTGCGC
AGCTGTGCTCGACGTTGTCACTGAAGCGGGAAGGGACTGGCTGCTATTGGGCGAAGTGCCGGGGCAGGAT
CTCCTGTCATCTCACCTTGCTCCTGCCGAGAAAGTATCCATCATGGCTGATGCAATGCGGCGGCTGCATA
CGCTTGATCCGGCTACCTGCCCATTCGACCACCAAGCGAAACATCGCATCGAGCGAGCACGTACTCGGAT
GGAAGCCGGTCTTGTCGATCAGGATGATCTGGACGAAGAGCATCAGGGGCTCGCGCCAGCCGAACTGTTC
GCCAGGCTCAAGGCGCGTATGCCCGACGGCGAGGATCTCGTCGTGACTCATGGCGATGCCTGCTTGCCGA
ATATCATGGTGGAAAATGGCCGCTTTTCTGGATTCATCGACTGTGGCCGGCTGGGTGTGGCGGACCGCTA
TCAGGACATAGCGTTGGCTACCCGTGATATTGCTGAAGAGCTTGGCGGCGAATGGGCTGACCGCTTCCTC
GTGCTTTACGGTATCGCCGCTCCCGATTCGCAGCGCATCGCCTTCTATCGCCTTCTTGACGAGTTCTTCT
GAGCGGGACTCTGGGGTTCGAAATGACCGACCAAGCGACGCCCAACCTGCCATCACGAGATTTCGATTCC
ACCGCCGCCTTCTATGAAAGGTTGGGCTTCGGAATCGTTTTCCGGGACGCCGGCTGGATGATCCTCCAGC
GCGGGGATCTCATGCTGGAGTTCTTCGCCCACCCCAACTTGTTTATTGCAGCTTATAATGGTTACAAATA
AAGCAATAGCATCACAAATTTCACAAATAAAGCATTTTTTTCACTGCATTCTAGTTGTGGTTTGTCCAAA
CTCATCAATGTATCTTATCATGTCTGTATACCGTCGATCTTTCCGCTTCCTCGCTCACTGACTCGCTGCG
CTCGGTCGTTCGGCTGCGGCGAGCGGTATCAGCTCACTCAAAGGCGGTAATACGGTTATCCACAGAATCA
GGGGATAACGCAGGAAAGAACATGTGAGCAAAAGGCCAGCAAAAGGCCAGGAACCGTAAAAAGGCCGCGT
TGCTGGCGTTTTTCCATAGGCTCCGCCCCCCTGACGAGCATCACAAAAATCGACGCTCAAGTCAGAGGTG
GCGAAACCCGACAGGACTATAAAGATACCAGGCGTTTCCCCCTGGAAGCTCCCTCGTGCGCTCTCCTGTT
CCGACCCTGCCGCTTACCGGATACCTGTCCGCCTTTCTCCCTTCGGGAAGCGTGGCGCTTTCTCATAGCT
CACGCTGTAGGTATCTCAGTTCGGTGTAGGTCGTTCGCTCCAAGCTGGGCTGTATGCACGAACCCCCCGT
TCAGCCCGACCGCTGCGCCTTATCCGGTAACTATCGTCTTGAGTCCAACCCGGTAAGACACGACTTATCG
CCACTGGCAGCAGCCACTGGTAACAGGATTAGCAGAGCGAGGTATGTAGGCGGTGCTACAGAGTTCTTGA
AGTGGTGGCCTAACTACGGCTACACTAGAAGAACAGTATTTGGTATCTGCGCTCTGCTGAAGCCAGTTAC
CTTCGGAAAAAGAGTTGGTAGCTCTTGATCCGGCAAACAAACCACCGCTGGTAGCGGTGGTTTTTTTGTT
TGCAAGCAGCAGATTACGCGCAGAAAAAAAGGATCTCAAGAAGATCCTTTGATCTTTTCTACGGGGTCTG
ACGCTCAGTGGAACGAAAACTCACGTTAAGGGATTTTGGTCATGAGATTATCAAAAAGGATCTTCACCTA
GATCCTTTTAAATTAAAAATGAAGTTTTAAATCAATCTAAAGTATATATGAGTAAACTTGGTCTGACAGT
TACCAATGCTTAATCAGTGAGGCACCTATCTCAGCGATCTGTCTATTTCGTTCATCCATAGTTGCCTGAC
TCCCCGTCGTGTAGATAACTACGATACGGGAGGGCTTACCATCTGGCCCCAGTGCTGCAATGATACCGCG
AGACCCACGCTCACCGGCTCCAGATTTATCAGCAATAAACCAGCCAGCCGGAAGGGCCGAGCGCAGAAGT
GGTCCTGCAACTTTATCCGCCTCCATCCAGTCTATTAATTGTTGCCGGGAAGCTAGAGTAAGTAGTTCGC
CAGTTAATAGTTTGCGCAACGTTGTTGCCATTGCTACAGGCATCGTGGTGTCACGCTCGTCGTTTGGTAT
GGCTTCATTCAGCTCCGGTTCCCAACGATCAAGGCGAGTTACATGATCCCCCATGTTGTGCAAAAAAGCG
GTTAGCTCCTTCGGTCCTCCGATCGTTGTCAGAAGTAAGTTGGCCGCAGTGTTATCACTCATGGTTATGG
CAGCACTGCATAATTCTCTTACTGTCATGCCATCCGTAAGATGCTTTTCTGTGACTGGTGAGTACTCAAC
CAAGTCATTCTGAGAATAGTGTATGCGGCGACCGAGTTGCTCTTGCCCGGCGTCAATACGGGATAATACC
GCGCCACATAGCAGAACTTTAAAAGTGCTCATCATTGGAAAACGTTCTTCGGGGCGAAAACTCTCAAGGA
TCTTACCGCTGTTGAGATCCAGTTCGATGTAACCCACTCGGGCACCCAACTGATCTTCAGCATCTTTTAC
TTTCACCAGCGTTTCTGGGTGAGCAAAAACAGGAAGGCAAAATGCCGCAAAAAAGGGAATAAGGGCGACA
CGGAAATGTTGAATACTCATACTCTTCCTTTTTCAATATTATTGAAGCATTTATCAGGGTTATTGTCTCA
TGAGCGGATACATATTTGAATGTATTTAGAAAAATAAACAAATAGGGGTTCCGCGCACATTTCCCCGA
