>Addgene plasmid #58215 | pCMV G-CEPIA1er | addgene partial sequence | sequence record 92013 | CMV-F 5'-CGCAAATGGGCGGTAGGCGTG-3'
TCTGGCTAACTAGAGAACCCACTGCTTACTGGCACGTGGAAATTAATACGACGTGGCCACCATGGGATGG
AGCTGTATCATCCTCTTCTTGGTAGCAACAGCTACAGGTAAGGGGTTAACAGTAGCAGGCTTGAGGTCTG
GACATATATATGGGTGACAATGACATCCACTTTGCCTTTCTCTCCACAGGCGCGCACTCCCAGGTCCAAC
TGCAGGGATCCATGGTCGACTCTTCACGTCGTAAGTGGAATAAGACAGGTCACGCAGTCAGAGCTATAGG
TCGGCTGAGCTCACTCGAGAACGTCTATATCAAGGCCGACGAGCAGAAGAACGGCATCAAGGCGTACTTC
AAGATCCGCCACAACATCGAGGGCGGCGGCGTGCAGCTCGCCTACCACTACCAGCAGAACACCCCCATCG
GCGACGGCCCCGTGCTGCTGCCCGACAACCACTACCTGAGCGTGCAGTCCATACTTTCGAAAGACCCCAA
CGAGAAGCGCGATCACATGGTCCTGCTGGAGTTCGTGACCGCCGCCGGGATCACTCTCGGCATGGACGAG
CTGTACAAGGGCGGTACCGGAGGGAGCATGGTGAGCAAGGGCGAGGAGCTGTTCACCGGGGTGGTGCCCA
TCCAGGTCGAGCTGGACGGCGACGTAAACGGCCACAAGTTCAGCGTGTCCGGCGAGGGTGAGGGCGATGC
CACCTACGGCAAGCTGACCCTGAAGTTCATCTGCACCACCGGCAAGCTGCCCGTGCCCTGGCCCACCCTC
GTGACCACCCTGACCTACGGCGTGCAGTGCTTCAGCCGCTACCCCGACCACATGAAGCAGCACGACTTCT
TCAAGTCCGCCATGCCCGAAGGCTACATCCAGGAGCGCAC
