>Addgene plasmid #58215 | pCMV G-CEPIA1er | addgene partial sequence | sequence record 160956 | BGH-rev 5'-TAGAAGGCACAGTCGAGG-3'
CCCATTCAGATCCTCTTCTGAGATGAGTTTTTGTTCTGCGGCCGCCTTCGCTGTCATCATTTGTACAAAC
TCTTCGTAGTTTACCTGACCTTCTCCATCGATATCTGCTTCCCTGATCATTTCATCAACCTCTTCATCTG
TTAACTTCTCTCCAAGGTTTGTCATCACGTGGCGAAGGTCTGCTGCAGAGATGTAGCCATTGCCATCCTT
ATCCCACACACGGAACGCTTCGCGAATTTCTTCTTCACTGTCTGTGTCTTTCATTTTTCTTGCCATCATT
GTCAGGAACTCAGGGAAGTCGATTGTGCCATTACCGTCGGCATCTACTTCATTGATCATGTCCTGGAGCT
CTGCTTCTGTGGGGTTCTGCCCCAGAGACCGCAGCACCGTCCCCAGATCCTTGGTTGTTATCGTCCCATC
CCCGTCCTTGTCAAATAGGGAGAAAGCCTCTTTAAATTCTGCGATCTGCTCTTCAGTCAGTTGGTCACGC
GTGTTGTACTCCAGCTTGTGCCCCAGGATGTTGCCGTCCTCCTTGAAGTCGATGCCCTTCAGCTCGATGC
GGTTCACCAGGGTGTCGCCCTCGAACTTCACCTCGGCGCGGGTCTTGTAGTTGCCGTCGTCCTTGAAGAA
GATGGTGCGCTCCTGGATGTAGCCTTCGGGCATGGCGGACTTGAAGAAGTCGTGCTGCTTCATGTGGTCG
GGGTAGCGGCTGAAGCACTGCACGCCGTAGGTCAGGGTGGTCACGAGGGTGGGCCAGGGCACGGGCAGCT
TGCCGGTGGTGCAGATGAACTTCAGGGTCAGCTTGCCGTAGGTGGCATCGCCCTCACCCTCGCCGGACAC
GCTGAACTTGTGGCCGT
